>Addgene plasmid #176496 | 3919-32 | addgene full sequence | sequence record 348283 | Addgene NGS Result
GGGGGCGCGCCMGGSGGGGGGGGGGGGGGSGRGGGGSGGGGSGGGGSGRGGCGGAGAGGTGCGGCGGCAG
CCAATCAGAGCGGCGCGCTCCGAAAGTTTCCTTTTATGGCGAGGCGGCGGCGGCGGCGGCCCTATAAAAA
GCGAAGCGCGCGGCGGGCGGGAGTCGCTGCGCGCTGCCTTCGCCCCGTGCCCCGCTCCGCCGCCGCCTCG
CGCCGCCCGCCCCGGCTCTGACTGACCGCGTTACTCCCACAGGTGAGCGGGCGGGACGGCCCTTCTCCTC
CGGGCTGTAATTAGCGCTTGGTTTAATGACGGCTTGTTTCTTTTCTGTGGCTGCGTGAAAGCCTTGAGGG
GCTCCGGGAGGGCCCTTTGTGCGGGGGGAGCGGCTCGGGGGGTGCGTGCGTGTGTGTGTGCGTGGGGAGC
GCCGCGTGCGGCTCCGCGCTGCCCGGCGGCTGTGAGCGCTGCGGGCGCGGCGCGGGGCTTTGTGCGCTCC
GCAGTGTGCGCGAGGGGAGCGCGGCCGGGGGCGGTGCCCCGCGGTGCGGGGGGGGCTGCGAGGGGAACAA
AGGCTGCGTGCGGGGTGTGTGCGTGGGGGGGTGAGCAGGGGGTGTGGGCGCGTCGGTCGGGCTGCAACCC
CCCCTGCACCCCCCTCCCCGAGTTGCTGAGCACGGCCCGGCTTCGGGTGCGGGGCTCCGTACGGGGCGTG
GCGCGGGGCTCGCCGTGCCGGGCGGGGGGTGGCGGCAGGTGGGGGTGCCGGGCGGGGCGGGGCCGCCTCG
GGCCGGGGRGGGCTCGGGGGAGGGGCGCGGCGGCCCCCGGAGCGCCGGCGGCTGTCGAGGCGCGGCGAGC
CGCAGCCATTGCCTTTTATGGTAATCGTGCGAGAGGGCGCAGGGACTTCCTTTGTCCCAAATCTGTGCGG
AGCCGAAATCTGGGAGGCGCCGCCGCACCCCCTCTAGCGGGCGCGGGGCGAAGCGGTGCGGCGCCGGCAG
GAAGGAAATGGGCGGGGAGGGCCTTCGTGCGTCGCCGCGCCGCCGTCCCCTTCTCCCTCTCCAGCCTCGG
GGCTGTCCGCGGGGGGACGGCTGCCTTCGGGGGGGACGGGGCAGGGCGGGGTTCGGCTTCTGGCGTGTGA
CCGGCGGCTCTAGAGCCTCTGCTAACCATGTTCATGCCTTCTTCTTTTTCCTACAGCTCCTGGGCAACGT
GCTGGTTATTGTGCTGTCTCATCATTTTGGCAAAGAATTCGCCACCATGACCGAGTACAAGCCCACGGTG
CGCCTCGCCACCCGCGACGACGTCCCCAGGGCCGTACGCACCCTCGCCGCCGCGTTCGCCGACTACCCCG
CCACGCGCCACACCGTCGATCCGGACCGCCACATCGAGCGGGTCACCGAGCTGCAAGAACTCTTCCTCAC
GCGCGTCGGGCTCGACATCGGCAAGGTGTGGGTCGCGGACGACGGCGCCGCGGTGGCGGTCTGGACCACG
CCGGAGAGCGTCGAAGCGGGGGCGGTGTTCGCCGAGATCGGCTCGCGCATGGCCGAGTTGAGCGGTTCCC
GGCTGGCCGCGCAGCAACAGATGGAAGGCCTCCTGGCGCCGCACCGGCCCAAGGAGCCCGCGTGGTTCCT
GGCCACCGTCGGCGTCTCGCCCGACCACCAGGGCAAGGGTCTGGGCAGCGCCGTCGTGCTCCCCGGAGTG
GAGGCGGCCGAGCGCGCCGGGGTGCCCGCCTTCCTGGAGACCTCCGCGCCCCGCAACCTCCCCTTCTACG
AGCGGCTCGGCTTCACCGTCACCGCCGACGTCGAGGTGCCCGAAGGACCGCGCACCTGGTGCATGACCCG
CAAGCCCGGTGCCCTGTACAAGCCCGGGCGCGAGGGCAGAGGAAGTCTTCTAACATGCGGTGACGTGGAG
GAGAATCCCGGCCCTATGTCTAGACTGGACAAGAGCAAAGTCATAAACTCTGCTCTGGAATTACTCAATG
GAGTCGGTATCGAAGGCCTGACGACAAGGAAACTCGCTCAAAAGCTGGGAGTTGAGCAGCCTACCCTGTA
CTGGCACGTGAAGAACAAGCGGGCCCTGCTCGATGCCCTGCCAATCGAGATGCTGGACAGGCATCATACC
CACTCCTGCCCCCTGGAAGGCGAGTCATGGCAAGACTTTCTGCGGAACAACGCCAAGTCATACCGCTGTG
CTCTCCTCTCACATCGCGACGGGGCTAAAGTGCATCTCGGCACCCGCCCAACAGAGAAACAGTACGAAAC
CCTGGAAAATCAGCTCGCGTTCCTGTGTCAGCAAGGCTTCTCCCTGGAGAACGCACTGTACGCTCTGTCC
GCCGTGGGCCACTTTACACTGGGCTGCGTATTGGAGGAACAGGAGCATCAAGTAGCAAAAGAGGAAAGAG
AGACACCTACCACCGATTCTATGCCCCCACTTCTGAAACAAGCAATTGAGCTGTTCGACCGGCAGGGAGC
CGAACCTGCCTTCCTTTTCGGCCTGGAACTAATCATATGTGGCCTGGAGAAACAGCTAAAGTGCGAAAGC
GGCGGGCCGACCGACGCCCTTGACGATTTTGACTTAGACATGCTCCCAGCCGATGCCCTTGACGACTTTG
ACCTTGATATGCTGCCTGCTGACGCTCTTGACGATTTTGACCTTGACATGCTCCCCGGCTAATGACTCGA
GCGGGTGGCATCCCTGTGACCCCTCCCCAGTGCCTCTCCTGGCCCTGGAAGTTGCCACTCCAGTGCCCAC
CAGCCTTGTCCTAATAAAATTAAGTTGCATCATTTTGTCTGACTAGGTGTCCTTCTATAATATTATGGGG
TGGAGGGGGGTGGTATGGAGCAAGGGGCAAGTTGGGAAGACAACCTGTAGGGCCTGCGGGGTCTATTGGG
AACCAAGCTGGAGTGCAGTGGCACAATCTTGGCTCACTGCAATCTCCGCCTCCTGGGTTCAAGCGATTCT
CCTGCCTCAGCCTCCCGAGTTGTTGGGATTCCAGGCATGCATGACCAGGCTCAGCTAATTTTTGTTTTTT
TGGTAGAGACGGGGTTTCACCATATTGGCCAGGCTGGTCTCCAACTCCTAATCTCAGGTGATCTACCCAC
CTTGGCCTCCCAAATTGCTGGGATTACAGGCGTGAACCACTGCTCCCTTCCCTGTCCTTCTGATTTTAAA
ATAACTATACCAGCAGGAGGACGTCCAGACACAGCATAGGCTACCTGGCCATGCCCAACCGGTGGGACAT
TTGAGTTGCTTGCTTGGCACTGTCCTCTCATGCGTTGGGTCCACTCAGTAGATGCCTGTTGAATTGGGTA
CGCGGCCAGCGGCGAGCGGTATCAGCTCACTCAAAGGCGGTAATACGGTTATCCACAGAATCAGGGGATA
ACGCAGGAAAGAACATGTGAGCAAAAGGCCAGCAAAAGGCCAGGAACCGTAAAAAGGCCGCGTTGCTGGC
GTTTTTCCATAGGCTCCGCCCCCCTGACGAGCATCACAAAAATCGACGCTCAAGTCAGAGGTGGCGAAAC
CCGACAGGACTATAAAGATACCAGGCGTTTCCCCCTGGAAGCTCCCTCGTGCGCTCTCCTGTTCCGACCC
TGCCGCTTACCGGATACCTGTCCGCCTTTCTCCCTTCGGGAAGCGTGGCGCTTTCTCATAGCTCACGCTG
TAGGTATCTCAGTTCGGTGTAGGTCGTTCGCTCCAAGCTGGGCTGTGTGCACGAACCCCCCGTTCAGCCC
GACCGCTGCGCCTTATCCGGTAACTATCGTCTTGAGTCCAACCCGGTAAGACACGACTTATCGCCACTGG
CAGCAGCCACTGGTAACAGGATTAGCAGAGCGAGGTATGTAGGCGGTGCTACAGAGTTCTTGAAGTGGTG
GCCTAACTACGGCTACACTAGAAGAACAGTATTTGGTATCTGCGCTCTGCTGAAGCCAGTTACCTTCGGA
AAAAGAGTTGGTAGCTCTTGATCCGGCAAACAAACCACCGCTGGTAGCGGTGGTTTTTTTGTTTGCAAGC
AGCAGATTACGCGCAGAAAAAAAGGATCTCAAGAAGATCCTTTGATCTTTTCTACGGGGTCTGACGCTCA
GTGGAACGAAAACTCACGTTAAGGGATTTTGGTCATGAGATTATCAAAAAGGATCTTCACCTAGATCCTT
TTCGACCGAATAAATACCTGTGACGGAAGATCACTTCGCAGAATAAATAAATCCTGGTGTCCCTGTTGAT
ACCGGGAAGCCCTGGGCCAACTTTTGGCGAAAATGAGACGTTGATCGGCACGTAAGAGGTTCCAACTTTC
ACCATAATGAAATAAGATCACTACCGGGCGTATTTTTTGAGTTGTCGAGATTTTCAGGAGCTAAGGAAGC
TAAAATGGAGAAAAAAATCACTGGATATACCACCGTTGATATATCCCAATGGCATCGTAAAGAACATTTT
GAGGCATTTCAGTCAGTTGCTCAATGTACCTATAACCAGACCGTTCAGCTGGATATTACGGCCTTTTTAA
AGACCGTAAAGAAAAATAAGCACAAGTTTTATCCGGCCTTTATTCACATTCTTGCCCGCCTGATGAATGC
TCATCCGGAATTACGTATGGCAATGAAAGACGGTGAGCTGGTGATATGGGATAGTGTTCACCCTTGTTAC
ACCGTTTTCCATGAGCAAACTGAAACGTTTTCATCGCTCTGGAGTGAATACCACGACGATTTCCGGCAGT
TTCTACACATATATTCGCAAGATGTGGCGTGTTATGGTGAAAACCTGGCCTATTTCCCTAAAGGGTTTAT
TGAGAATATGTTTTTCGTCTCAGCCAATCCCTGGGTGAGTTTCACCAGTTTTGATTTAAACGTGGCCAAT
ATGGACAACTTCTTCGCCCCCGTTTTCACCATGGGCAAATATTATACGCAAGGCGACAAGGTGCTGATGC
CGCTGGCGATTCAGGTTCATCATGCCGTTTGTGATGGCTTCCATGTCGGCAGAATGCTTAATGAATTACA
ACAGTACTGCGATGAGTGGCAGGGCGGGGCGTAATACTAGTTATTAATAGTAATCAATTACGGGGTCATT
AGTTCATAGCCCATATATGGAGTTCCGCGTTACATAACTTACGGTAAATGGCCCGCCTGGCTGACCGCCC
AACGACCCCCGCCCATTGACGTCAATAATGACGTATGTTCCCATAGTAACGCCAATAGGGACTTTCCATT
GACGTCAATGGGTGGAGTATTTACGGTAAACTGCCCACTTGGCAGTACATCAAGTGTATCATATGCCAAG
TACGCCCCCTATTGACGTCAATGACGGTAAATGGCCCGCCTGGCATTATGCCCAGTACATGACCTTATGG
GACTTTCCTACTTGGCAGTACATCTACGTATTAGTCATCGCTATTACCATGGTCGAGGTGAGCCCCACGT
TCTGCTTCACTCTCCCCATCTCCCCCCCCTCCCCACCCCCAATTTTGTATTTATTTATTTTTTAATTATT
TTGTGCAGCGATGGGGGCGGGGGGGGGGG
Features (pLannotate 1.2.2; 10 found; start..end, strand, type, name):
    160..1176    +  intron         chimeric intron: chimera between introns from chicken β-actin and rabbit β-globin
   1237..1833    +  CDS            PuroR (fragment): puromycin N-acetyltransferase; pac from Streptomyces; confers resistance to puromycin
   1906..2603    +  CDS            rtTA3 (fragment): reverse tetracycline transactivator 3 activates expression from Tet-responsive promoters in the presence of doxycycline
   2533..2643    +  CDS            VP48: 3 tandem repeats of the minimal activation domain of herpes simplex virus VP16 (Cheng et al., 2013)
   2663..3285    +  polyA_signal   hGH poly(A) signal: human growth hormone polyadenylation signal
   3434..4022    -  rep_origin     ori: high-copy-number ColE1/pMB1/pBR322/pUC origin of replication
   4242..4344    +  promoter       cat promoter: promoter of the E. coli cat gene encoding chloramphenicol acetyltransferase
   4345..5004    +  CDS            CmR: chloramphenicol acetyltransferase; cat; confers resistance to chloramphenicol
   5068..5371    +  enhancer       CMV enhancer: human cytomegalovirus immediate early enhancer
   5373..159     +  promoter       chicken β-actin promoter (across the origin): No description available
