[The description below was written by a language model from this plasmid's Addgene catalogue record and pLannotate feature annotations shown in this document.]
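Description:
3919-32 is a mammalian expression plasmid built on the pCamR backbone that constitutively co-expresses a puromycin resistance gene and the Tet-On 3G reverse tetracycline transactivator. It is propagated in E. coli through a high-copy ColE1/pUC-type origin and selected with chloramphenicol, conferred by a cat promoter–driven chloramphenicol acetyltransferase gene. The sequenced record is about 5.5 kb and the insert was assembled by Gibson cloning.

The payload is a single transcription unit. The catalogue's promoter field lists TRE, but both the stated purpose (pCAG-puro-T2A-TetON3G-polyA) and the annotated features point to a CAG promoter: a CMV immediate-early enhancer, the chicken β-actin promoter spanning the sequence origin, and the chimeric chicken β-actin/rabbit β-globin intron. No Tet-responsive element is annotated. Downstream lies the puromycin N-acetyltransferase coding sequence, followed by a reverse tetracycline transactivator (annotated as an rtTA3-like fragment ending in three tandem minimal VP16 activation domains), and the unit terminates at a human growth hormone polyadenylation signal. The T2A peptide named in the insert is not separately annotated but would fall in the short gap between the two coding sequences, where ribosomal skipping would yield both proteins from one transcript, so that puromycin-selected cells should also express the transactivator. Repository quality control noted a P93S difference in PuroR, which the depositing lab does not believe affects function.

The plasmid serves as the activator component of a doxycycline-inducible system, to be paired with a separate TRE-driven response construct. The associated publication concerns MAP4K3 regulation of autophagy through TFEB, though the record does not detail how the plasmid was used there.
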