Addgene plasmid #176496: 3919-32
Purpose: pCAG-puro-T2A-TetON3G-polyA
Depositing lab: Albert La Spada. Depositing organization: University of Washington. Publication: MAP4K3 mediates amino acid-dependent regulation of autophagy via phosphorylation of TFEB. Hsu CL, Lee EX, Gordon KL, Paz EA, Shen WC, Ohnishi K, Meisenhelder J, Hunter T, La Spada AR. Nat Commun. 2018 Mar 5;9(1):942. doi: 10.1038/s41467-018-03340-7. PubMed 29507340.
Backbone
  Vector backbone: pCamR
  Vector type: Mammalian Expression
  Selectable markers: Puromycin
Growth in bacteria
  Bacterial resistance: Chloramphenicol, 25 μg/mL
  Growth temperature: 37°C
  Growth strain: DH5alpha
  Copy number: High Copy
Gene/Insert
  Gene/Insert name: puroR-T2A-TetOn3G
  Promoter: TRE
  Cloning method: Gibson Cloning
  Sequencing primers: 5′ Human Growth Hormone polyA Reverse
Terms and licenses: Academic/Nonprofit Terms; Industry Terms: Not Available to Industry
Depositor comments: Addgene QC identified a P93S difference in the PuroR selectable marker that the depositing lab does not believe to affect function.
How to cite: 3919-32 was a gift from Albert La Spada (Addgene plasmid # 176496 ; http://n2t.net/addgene:176496 ; RRID:Addgene_176496)
